Addgene plasmid #204595: pACS130
Purpose: Histone H3.1K9M-V5
Depositing lab: Tom Misteli. Depositing organization: National Cancer Institute (NCI). Publication: Identification of epigenetic modulators as determinants of nuclear size and shape. Schibler AC, Jevtic P, Pegoraro G, Levy DL, Misteli T. Elife. 2023 May 23;12:e80653. doi: 10.7554/eLife.80653. PubMed 37219077.
Backbone
  Vector backbone: pLENTI6.3-TOPO/TA
  Backbone manufacturer: Invitrogen
  Backbone size w/o insert (bp): 7692
  Total vector size (bp): 8101
  Vector type: Mammalian Expression, Lentiviral
  Selectable markers: Blasticidin
Growth in bacteria
  Bacterial resistance: Ampicillin, 100 μg/mL
  Growth temperature: 37°C
  Growth strain: NEB Stable
  Copy number: Low Copy
Gene/Insert
  Gene/Insert name: histone H3.1
  Species: H. sapiens (human)
  Insert size (bp): 410
  Mutation: H3.1K9M
  GenBank ID: 8350
  Entrez Gene: H3C3 (a.k.a. H3.1, H3/c, H3C1, H3C10, H3C11, H3C12, H3C2, H3C4, H3C6, H3C7, H3C8, H3FC, HIST1H3C)
  Promoter: CMV
  Tag / fusion protein: human histone H3.1K9M-V5 (C terminal on backbone)
  Cloning method: TOPO Cloning
  Sequencing primers: 5′ CMV-F; 3′ V5-R
Terms and licenses: Academic/Nonprofit Terms; Industry Terms: Not Available to Industry
How to cite: pACS130 was a gift from Tom Misteli (Addgene plasmid # 204595 ; http://n2t.net/addgene:204595 ; RRID:Addgene_204595)
