[The description below was written by a language model from this plasmid's Addgene catalogue record and pLannotate feature annotations shown in this document.]
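Description:
pACS130 is a lentiviral mammalian expression plasmid of about 8.1 kb, built on the Invitrogen pLENTI6.3-TOPO/TA backbone. It carries human histone H3.1 (Entrez gene H3C3) with a lysine-9-to-methionine substitution (K9M), fused at its C terminus to a backbone-encoded V5 epitope tag. The roughly 410 bp insert was introduced by TOPO cloning downstream of the CMV enhancer/promoter and is followed by a WPRE, which boosts transcript stability and expression. The automated annotation matches the coding region to bovine H3.1, which probably reflects the strong conservation of this histone. The catalogue lists the species as human.

The transfer cassette has a third-generation, self-inactivating layout. An RSV promoter drives a truncated HIV-1 5' LTR, followed by the Ψ packaging signal with a gag fragment, the RRE for Rev-dependent RNA export, and the cPPT/CTS element. The cassette ends in a ΔU3 3' LTR and an SV40 polyadenylation signal. Inside the proviral region, an SV40 promoter paired with the bacterial EM7 promoter drives blasticidin S deaminase, so transduced mammalian cells can be selected with blasticidin. In bacteria the plasmid is maintained through AmpR and a ColE1/pUC-type origin, although the catalogue lists it as low copy and names a recombination-tolerant strain for growth, as is common for LTR-containing vectors. An f1 ori, an SV40 ori and residual lac, T7 and T3 sequences are also present.

H3 K-to-M mutants are generally used as dominant inhibitors of methylation at the corresponding lysine. This fits the associated study of epigenetic modulators as determinants of nuclear size and shape, and the V5 tag allows the mutant histone to be detected.
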