Features (pLannotate 1.2.2; 30 found; start..end, strand, type, name):
      3..229     +  promoter       RSV promoter: Rous sarcoma virus enhancer/promoter
    230..410     +  LTR            5' LTR (truncated): truncated 5' long terminal repeat (LTR) from HIV-1
    457..582     +  misc_feature   HIV-1 Ψ: packaging signal of human immunodeficiency virus type 1
    566..929     +  CDS            HIV-1 gag (fragment): gag protein from human immunodeficiency virus 1; gag
   1075..1308    +  misc_feature   RRE: The Rev response element (RRE) of HIV-1 allows for Rev-dependent mRNA export from the nucleus to the cytoplasm.
   1685..1785    +  CDS            Rev (fragment): human immunodeficiency virus 1 (HIV-1) Rev protein; rev; enhances nuclear export of unspliced and incompletely spliced viral mRNAs
   1804..1921    +  misc_feature   cPPT/CTS: central polypurine tract and central termination sequence of HIV-1
   1944..2247    +  enhancer       CMV enhancer: human cytomegalovirus immediate early enhancer
   2248..2451    +  promoter       CMV promoter: human cytomegalovirus (CMV) immediate early promoter
   2563..2970    +  CDS            H31_BOVIN (sequence partly withheld): Experimental evidence at protein level: Swiss-Prot protein existence level 1. Core component of nucleosome. Nucleosomes wrap and compact DNA into chromatin, limiting DNA accessibility to the cellular machineries which require DNA as a template. Histones thereby play a central role in transcription regulation, DNA repair, DNA replication and chromosomal stability. DNA accessibility is regulated via a complex set of post-translational modifications of histones, also called histone code, and nucleosome remodeling. From Bos taurus (Bovine).
   3040..3081    +  CDS            V5 tag: epitope tag from simian virus 5
   3105..3693    +  misc_feature   WPRE: woodchuck hepatitis virus posttranscriptional regulatory element
   3708..4024    +  promoter       SV40 promoter: SV40 enhancer and early promoter
   4072..4119    +  promoter       EM7 promoter: synthetic bacterial promoter&nbsp
   4138..4536    +  CDS            BSD: blasticidin S deaminase; Aspergillus terreus BSD; confers resistance to blasticidin
   4553..4621    +  CDS            nef (fragment): NEF_HV1Z2 - Experimental evidence at protein level: Swiss-Prot protein existence level 1. Extracellular Nef protein targets CD4(+) T-lymphocytes for apoptosis by interacting with CXCR4 surface receptors. From Human immunodeficiency virus type 1 group M subtype D (isolate Z2/CDC-Z34) (HIV-1).
   4623..4856    +  LTR            3' LTR (ΔU3): self-inactivating 3' long terminal repeat (LTR) from HIV-1
   4928..5049    +  polyA_signal   SV40 poly(A) signal: SV40 polyadenylation signal
   5089..5224    +  rep_origin     SV40 ori: SV40 origin of replication
   5245..5263    -  promoter       T7 promoter: promoter for bacteriophage T7 RNA polymerase
   5271..5426    +  CDS            lacZα (fragment): LacZα fragment of β-galactosidase; lacZ fragment
   5431..5859    +  rep_origin     f1 ori (sequence partly withheld): f1 bacteriophage origin of replication; arrow indicates direction of (+) strand synthesis
   5912..6016    +  promoter       AmpR promoter: bla
   6017..6877    +  CDS            AmpR: β-lactamase; bla; confers resistance to ampicillin, carbenicillin, and related antibiotics
   7048..7636    +  rep_origin     ori: high-copy-number ColE1/pMB1/pBR322/pUC origin of replication
   7819..7911    +  CDS            lacI (fragment): lac repressor; lacI; The lac repressor binds to the lac operator to inhibit transcription in E. coli. This inhibition can be relieved by adding lactose or isopropyl-β-D-thiogalactopyranoside (IPTG).
   7924..7945    +  protein_bind   CAP binding site: CAP binding activates transcription in the presence of cAMP. E. coli catabolite activator protein
   7960..7990    +  promoter       lac promoter: promoter for the E. coli lac operon
   7998..8014    +  protein_bind   lac operator: The lac repressor binds to the lac operator to inhibit transcription in E. coli. This inhibition can be relieved by adding lactose or isopropyl-β-D-thiogalactopyranoside (IPTG). lac repressor encoded by lacI
   8059..8077    +  promoter       T3 promoter: promoter for bacteriophage T3 RNA polymerase
>Addgene plasmid #204595 | pACS130 | addgene full sequence | sequence record 419059 | Addgene NGS Result
AATGTAGTCTTATGCAATACTCTTGTAGTCTTGCAACATGGTAACGATGAGTTAGCAACATGCCTTACAA
GGAGAGAAAAAGCACCGTGCATGCCGATTGGTGGAAGTAAGGTGGTACGATCGTGCCTTATTAGGAAGGC
AACAGACGGGTCTGACATGGATTGGACGAACCACTGAATTGCCGCATTGCAGAGATATTGTATTTAAGTG
CCTAGCTCGATACATAAACGGGTCTCTCTGGTTAGACCAGATCTGAGCCTGGGAGCTCTCTGGCTAACTA
GGGAACCCACTGCTTAAGCCTCAATAAAGCTTGCCTTGAGTGCTTCAAGTAGTGTGTGCCCGTCTGTTGT
GTGACTCTGGTAACTAGAGATCCCTCAGACCCTTTTAGTCAGTGTGGAAAATCTCTAGCAGTGGCGCCCG
AACAGGGACTTGAAAGCGAAAGGGAAACCAGAGGAGCTCTCTCGACGCAGGACTCGGCTTGCTGAAGCGC
GCACGGCAAGAGGCGAGGGGCGGCGACTGGTGAGTACGCCAAAAATTTTGACTAGCGGAGGCTAGAAGGA
GAGAGATGGGTGCGAGAGCGTCAGTATTAAGCGGGGGAGAATTAGATCGCGATGGGAAAAAATTCGGTTA
AGGCCAGGGGGAAAGAAAAAATATAAATTAAAACATATAGTATGGGCAAGCAGGGAGCTAGAACGATTCG
CAGTTAATCCTGGCCTGTTAGAAACATCAGAAGGCTGTAGACAAATACTGGGACAGCTACAACCATCCCT
TCAGACAGGATCAGAAGAACTTAGATCATTATATAATACAGTAGCAACCCTCTATTGTGTGCATCAAAGG
ATAGAGATAAAAGACACCAAGGAAGCTTTAGACAAGATAGAGGAAGAGCAAAACAAAAGTAAGACCACCG
CACAGCAAGCGGCCGCTGATCTTCAGACCTGGAGGAGGAGATATGAGGGACAATTGGAGAAGTGAATTAT
ATAAATATAAAGTAGTAAAAATTGAACCATTAGGAGTAGCACCCACCAAGGCAAAGAGAAGAGTGGTGCA
GAGAGAAAAAAGAGCAGTGGGAATAGGAGCTTTGTTCCTTGGGTTCTTGGGAGCAGCAGGAAGCACTATG
GGCGCAGCGTCAATGACGCTGACGGTACAGGCCAGACAATTATTGTCTGGTATAGTGCAGCAGCAGAACA
ATTTGCTGAGGGCTATTGAGGCGCAACAGCATCTGTTGCAACTCACAGTCTGGGGCATCAAGCAGCTCCA
GGCAAGAATCCTGGCTGTGGAAAGATACCTAAAGGATCAACAGCTCCTGGGGATTTGGGGTTGCTCTGGA
AAACTCATTTGCACCACTGCTGTGCCTTGGAATGCTAGTTGGAGTAATAAATCTCTGGAACAGATTTGGA
ATCACACGACCTGGATGGAGTGGGACAGAGAAATTAACAATTACACAAGCTTAATACACTCCTTAATTGA
AGAATCGCAAAACCAGCAAGAAAAGAATGAACAAGAATTATTGGAATTAGATAAATGGGCAAGTTTGTGG
AATTGGTTTAACATAACAAATTGGCTGTGGTATATAAAATTATTCATAATGATAGTAGGAGGCTTGGTAG
GTTTAAGAATAGTTTTTGCTGTACTTTCTATAGTGAATAGAGTTAGGCAGGGATATTCACCATTATCGTT
TCAGACCCACCTCCCAACCCCGAGGGGACCCGACAGGCCCGAAGGAATAGAAGAAGAAGGTGGAGAGAGA
GACAGAGACAGATCCATTCGATTAGTGAACGGATCTCGACGGTATCGGTTAACTTTTAAAAGAAAAGGGG
GGATTGGGGGGTACAGTGCAGGGGAAAGAATAGTAGACATAATAGCAACAGACATACAAACTAAAGAATT
ACAAAAACAAATTACAAAAATTCAAAATTTTATCGATAAGCTTGGGAGTTCCGCGTTACATAACTTACGG
TAAATGGCCCGCCTGGCTGACCGCCCAACGACCCCCGCCCATTGACGTCAATAATGACGTATGTTCCCAT
AGTAACGCCAATAGGGACTTTCCATTGACGTCAATGGGTGGAGTATTTACGGTAAACTGCCCACTTGGCA
GTACATCAAGTGTATCATATGCCAAGTACGCCCCCTATTGACGTCAATGACGGTAAATGGCCCGCCTGGC
ATTATGCCCAGTACATGACCTTATGGGACTTTCCTACTTGGCAGTACATCTACGTATTAGTCATCGCTAT
TACCATGGTGATGCGGTTTTGGCAGTACATCAATGGGCGTGGATAGCGGTTTGACTCACGGGGATTTCCA
AGTCTCCACCCCATTGACGTCAATGGGAGTTTGTTTTGGCACCAAAATCAACGGGACTTTCCAAAATGTC
GTAACAACTCCGCCCCATTGACGCAAATGGGCGGTAGGCGTGTACGGTGGGAGGTCTATATAAGCAGAGC
TCGTTTAGTGAACCGTCAGATCGCCTGGAGACGCCATCCACGCTGTTTTGACCTCCATAGAAGACACCGA
CTCTAGAGGATCCACTAGTCCAGTGTGGTGGAATTGGCCCTTATGGCTCGCACTAAGCAAACTGCTCGGA
TGTCTACTGGTGGCAAGGCGCCACGCAAACAGTTGGCCACTAAGGCAGCCCGCAAAAGTGCTCCGGCCAC
CGGCGGCGTGAAA
[294 nt withheld, positions 2674-2967]
GCGGCAAGGGCCAATTCTGCAGATATCCAGCACAGTGGCGGCCGCTCGAGTCTAGAGGGCCCGCGGTTCG
AAGGTAAGCCTATCCCTAACCCTCTCCTCGGTCTCGATTCTACGCGTACCGGTTAGTAATGATCGACAAT
CAACCTCTGGATTACAAAATTTGTGAAAGATTGACTGGTATTCTTAACTATGTTGCTCCTTTTACGCTAT
GTGGATACGCTGCTTTAATGCCTTTGTATCATGCTATTGCTTCCCGTATGGCTTTCATTTTCTCCTCCTT
GTATAAATCCTGGTTGCTGTCTCTTTATGAGGAGTTGTGGCCCGTTGTCAGGCAACGTGGCGTGGTGTGC
ACTGTGTTTGCTGACGCAACCCCCACTGGTTGGGGCATTGCCACCACCTGTCAGCTCCTTTCCGGGACTT
TCGCTTTCCCCCTCCCTATTGCCACGGCGGAACTCATCGCCGCCTGCCTTGCCCGCTGCTGGACAGGGGC
TCGGCTGTTGGGCACTGACAATTCCGTGGTGTTGTCGGGGAAGCTGACGTCCTTTCCATGGCTGCTCGCC
TGTGTTGCCACCTGGATTCTGCGCGGGACGTCCTTCTGCTACGTCCCTTCGGCCCTCAATCCAGCGGACC
TTCCTTCCCGCGGCCTGCTGCCGGCTCTGCGGCCTCTTCCGCGTCTTCGCCTTCGCCCTCAGACGAGTCG
GATCTCCCTTTGGGCCGCCTCCCCGCCTGGCGATGGTACCGGTGTGGAAAGTCCCCAGGCTCCCCAGCAG
GCAGAAGTATGCAAAGCATGCATCTCAATTAGTCAGCAACCAGGTGTGGAAAGTCCCCAGGCTCCCCAGC
AGGCAGAAGTATGCAAAGCATGCATCTCAATTAGTCAGCAACCATAGTCCCGCCCCTAACTCCGCCCATC
CCGCCCCTAACTCCGCCCAGTTCCGCCCATTCTCCGCCCCATGGCTGACTAATTTTTTTTATTTATGCAG
AGGCCGAGGCCGCCTCTGCCTCTGAGCTATTCCAGAAGTAGTGAGGAGGCTTTTTTGGAGGCCTAGGCTT
TTGCAAAAAGCTCCCGGGAGCTTGTATATCCATTTTCGGATCTGATCAGCACGTGTTGACAATTAATCAT
CGGCATAGTATATCGGCATAGTATAATACGACAAGGTGAGGAACTAAACCATGGCCAAGCCTTTGTCTCA
AGAAGAATCCACCCTCATTGAAAGAGCAACGGCTACAATCAACAGCATCCCCATCTCTGAAGACTACAGC
GTCGCCAGCGCAGCTCTCTCTAGCGACGGCCGCATCTTCACTGGTGTCAATGTATATCATTTTACTGGGG
GACCTTGTGCAGAACTCGTGGTGCTGGGCACTGCTGCTGCTGCGGCAGCTGGCAACCTGACTTGTATCGT
CGCGATCGGAAATGAGAACAGGGGCATCTTGAGCCCCTGCGGACGGTGCCGACAGGTGCTTCTCGATCTG
CATCCTGGGATCAAAGCCATAGTGAAGGACAGTGATGGACAGCCGACGGCAGTTGGGATTCGTGAATTGC
TGCCCTCTGGTTATGTGTGGGAGGGCTAAGCACAATTCGAGCTCGGTACCTTTAAGACCAATGACTTACA
AGGCAGCTGTAGATCTTAGCCACTTTTTAAAAGAAAAGGGGGGACTGGAAGGGCTAATTCACTCCCAACG
AAGACAAGATCTGCTTTTTGCTTGTACTGGGTCTCTCTGGTTAGACCAGATCTGAGCCTGGGAGCTCTCT
GGCTAACTAGGGAACCCACTGCTTAAGCCTCAATAAAGCTTGCCTTGAGTGCTTCAAGTAGTGTGTGCCC
GTCTGTTGTGTGACTCTGGTAACTAGAGATCCCTCAGACCCTTTTAGTCAGTGTGGAAAATCTCTAGCAG
TAGTAGTTCATGTCATCTTATTATTCAGTATTTATAACTTGCAAAGAAATGAATATCAGAGAGTGAGAGG
AACTTGTTTATTGCAGCTTATAATGGTTACAAATAAAGCAATAGCATCACAAATTTCACAAATAAAGCAT
TTTTTTCACTGCATTCTAGTTGTGGTTTGTCCAAACTCATCAATGTATCTTATCATGTCTGGCTCTAGCT
ATCCCGCCCCTAACTCCGCCCATCCCGCCCCTAACTCCGCCCAGTTCCGCCCATTCTCCGCCCCATGGCT
GACTAATTTTTTTTATTTATGCAGAGGCCGAGGCCGCCTCGGCCTCTGAGCTATTCCAGAAGTAGTGAGG
AGGCTTTTTTGGAGGCCTAGGGACGTACCCAATTCGCCCTATAGTGAGTCGTATTACGCGCGCTCACTGG
CCGTCGTTTTACAACGTCGTGACTGGGAAAACCCTGGCGTTACCCAACTTAATCGCCTTGCAGCACATCC
CCCTTTCGCCAGCTGGCGTAATAGCGAAGAGGCCCGCACCGATCGCCCTTCCCAACAGTTGCGCAGCCTG
AATGGCGAATGGG
[124 nt withheld, positions 5431-5554]
C
[91 nt withheld, positions 5556-5646]
A
[49 nt withheld, positions 5648-5696]
CCTTTGACGTTGGAGTCCACGTTCTTT
[37 nt withheld, positions 5724-5760]
ACCCTATCTCGGTCTATTCTTTTGATTTATAAGGGATTTTGCCGATTTCGGCCTATTGGTTAAAAAATGA
GCTGATTTAACAAAAATTTAACGCGAATTTTAACAAAATATTAACGCTTACAATTTAGGTGGCACTTTTC
GGGGAAATGTGCGCGGAACCCCTATTTGTTTATTTTTCTAAATACATTCAAATATGTATCCGCTCATGAG
ACAATAACCCTGATAAATGCTTCAATAATATTGAAAAAGGAAGAGTATGAGTATTCAACATTTCCGTGTC
GCCCTTATTCCCTTTTTTGCGGCATTTTGCCTTCCTGTTTTTGCTCACCCAGAAACGCTGGTGAAAGTAA
AAGATGCTGAAGATCAGTTGGGTGCACGAGTGGGTTACATCGAACTGGATCTCAACAGCGGTAAGATCCT
TGAGAGTTTTCGCCCCGAAGAACGTTTTCCAATGATGAGCACTTTTAAAGTTCTGCTATGTGGCGCGGTA
TTATCCCGTATTGACGCCGGGCAAGAGCAACTCGGTCGCCGCATACACTATTCTCAGAATGACTTGGTTG
AGTACTCACCAGTCACAGAAAAGCATCTTACGGATGGCATGACAGTAAGAGAATTATGCAGTGCTGCCAT
AACCATGAGTGATAACACTGCGGCCAACTTACTTCTGACAACGATCGGAGGACCGAAGGAGCTAACCGCT
TTTTTGCACAACATGGGGGATCATGTAACTCGCCTTGATCGTTGGGAACCGGAGCTGAATGAAGCCATAC
CAAACGACGAGCGTGACACCACGATGCCTGTAGCAATGGCAACAACGTTGCGCAAACTATTAACTGGCGA
ACTACTTACTCTAGCTTCCCGGCAACAATTAATAGACTGGATGGAGGCGGATAAAGTTGCAGGACCACTT
CTGCGCTCGGCCCTTCCGGCTGGCTGGTTTATTGCTGATAAATCTGGAGCCGGTGAGCGTGGGTCTCGCG
GTATCATTGCAGCACTGGGGCCAGATGGTAAGCCCTCCCGTATCGTAGTTATCTACACGACGGGGAGTCA
GGCAACTATGGATGAACGAAATAGACAGATCGCTGAGATAGGTGCCTCACTGATTAAGCATTGGTAACTG
TCAGACCAAGTTTACTCATATATACTTTAGATTGATTTAAAACTTCATTTTTAATTTAAAAGGATCTAGG
TGAAGATCCTTTTTGATAATCTCATGACCAAAATCCCTTAACGTGAGTTTTCGTTCCACTGAGCGTCAGA
CCCCGTAGAAAAGATCAAAGGATCTTCTTGAGATCCTTTTTTTCTGCGCGTAATCTGCTGCTTGCAAACA
AAAAAACCACCGCTACCAGCGGTGGTTTGTTTGCCGGATCAAGAGCTACCAACTCTTTTTCCGAAGGTAA
CTGGCTTCAGCAGAGCGCAGATACCAAATACTGTTCTTCTAGTGTAGCCGTAGTTAGGCCACCACTTCAA
GAACTCTGTAGCACCGCCTACATACCTCGCTCTGCTAATCCTGTTACCAGTGGCTGCTGCCAGTGGCGAT
AAGTCGTGTCTTACCGGGTTGGACTCAAGACGATAGTTACCGGATAAGGCGCAGCGGTCGGGCTGAACGG
GGGGTTCGTGCACACAGCCCAGCTTGGAGCGAACGACCTACACCGAACTGAGATACCTACAGCGTGAGCT
ATGAGAAAGCGCCACGCTTCCCGAAGGGAGAAAGGCGGACAGGTATCCGGTAAGCGGCAGGGTCGGAACA
GGAGAGCGCACGAGGGAGCTTCCAGGGGGAAACGCCTGGTATCTTTATAGTCCTGTCGGGTTTCGCCACC
TCTGACTTGAGCGTCGATTTTTGTGATGCTCGTCAGGGGGGCGGAGCCTATGGAAAAACGCCAGCAACGC
GGCCTTTTTACGGTTCCTGGCCTTTTGCTGGCCTTTTGCTCACATGTTCTTTCCTGCGTTATCCCCTGAT
TCTGTGGATAACCGTATTACCGCCTTTGAGTGAGCTGATACCGCTCGCCGCAGCCGAACGACCGAGCGCA
GCGAGTCAGTGAGCGAGGAAGCGGAAGAGCGCCCAATACGCAAACCGCCTCTCCCCGCGCGTTGGCCGAT
TCATTAATGCAGCTGGCACGACAGGTTTCCCGACTGGAAAGCGGGCAGTGAGCGCAACGCAATTAATGTG
AGTTAGCTCACTCATTAGGCACCCCAGGCTTTACACTTTATGCTTCCGGCTCGTATGTTGTGTGGAATTG
TGAGCGGATAACAATTTCACACAGGAAACAGCTATGACCATGATTACGCCAAGCGCGCAATTAACCCTCA
CTAAAGGGAACAAAAGCTGGAGCTGCAAGCTT
